>Addgene plasmid #164204 | CMV-CRY2oligo-mcherry-ANXA11(D40G) | addgene full sequence | sequence record 322880 | Addgene NGS Result
TAGTTATTAATAGTAATCAATTACGGGGTCATTAGTTCATAGCCCATATATGGAGTTCCGCGTTACATAA
CTTACGGTAAATGGCCCGCCTGGCTGACCGCCCAACGACCCCCGCCCATTGACGTCAATAATGACGTATG
TTCCCATAGTAACGCCAATAGGGACTTTCCATTGACGTCAATGGGTGGAGTATTTACGGTAAACTGCCCA
CTTGGCAGTACATCAAGTGTATCATATGCCAAGTACGCCCCCTATTGACGTCAATGACGGTAAATGGCCC
GCCTGGCATTATGCCCAGTACATGACCTTATGGGACTTTCCTACTTGGCAGTACATCTACGTATTAGTCA
TCGCTATTACCATGGTGATGCGGTTTTGGCAGTACATCAATGGGCGTGGATAGCGGTTTGACTCACGGGG
ATTTCCAAGTCTCCACCCCATTGACGTCAATGGGAGTTTGTTTTGGCACCAAAATCAACGGGACTTTCCA
AAATGTCGTAACAACTCCGCCCCATTGACGCAAATGGGCGGTAGGCGTGTACGGTGGGAGGTCTATATAA
GCAGAGCTGGTTTAGTGAACCGTCAGATCCGCTAGCGCTACCGGACTCAGATCTCGAGGCCACCATGAAG
ATGGACAAAAAGACTATAGTTTGGTTTAGAAGAGACCTAAGGATTGAGGATAATCCTGCATTAGCAGCAG
CTGCTCACGAAGGATCTGTTTTTCCTGTCTTCATTTGGTGTCCTGAAGAAGAAGGACAGTTTTATCCTGG
AAGAGCTTCAAGATGGTGGATGAAACAATCACTTGCTCACTTATCTCAATCCTTGAAGGCTCTTGGATCT
GACCTCACTTTAATCAAAACCCACAACACGATTTCAGCGATCTTGGATTGTATCCGCGTTACCGGTGCTA
CAAAAGTCGTCTTTAACCACCTCTATGATCCTGTTTCGTTAGTTCGGGACCATACCGTAAAGGAGAAGCT
GGTGGAACGTGGGATCTCTGTGCAAAGCTACAATGGAGATCTATTGTATGAACCGTGGGAGATATACTGC
GAAAAGGGCAAACCTTTTACGAGTTTCAATTCTTACTGGAAGAAATGCTTAGATATGTCGATTGAATCCG
TTATGCTTCCTCCTCCTTGGCGGTTGATGCCAATAACTGCAGCGGCTGAAGCGATTTGGGCGTGTTCGAT
TGAAGAACTAGGGCTGGAGAATGAGGCCGAGAAACCGAGCAATGCGTTGTTAACTAGAGCTTGGTCTCCA
GGATGGAGCAATGCTGATAAGTTACTAAATGAGTTCATCGAGAAGCAGTTGATAGATTATGCAAAGAACA
GCAAGAAAGTTGTTGGGAATTCTACTTCACTACTTTCTCCGTATCTCCATTTCGGGGAAATAAGCGTCAG
ACACGTTTTCCAGTGTGCCCGGATGAAACAAATTATATGGGCAAGAGATAAGAACAGTGAAGGAGAAGAA
AGTGCAGATCTTTTTCTTAGGGGAATCGGTTTAAGAGAGTATTCTCGGTATATATGTTTCAACTTCCCGT
TTACTCACGAGCAATCGTTGTTGAGTCATCTTCGGTTTTTCCCTTGGGATGCTGATGTTGATAAGTTCAA
GGCCTGGAGACAAGGCAGGACCGGTTATCCGTTGGTGGATGCCGGAATGAGAGAGCTTTGGGCTACCGGA
TGGATGCATAACAGAATAAGAGTGATTGTTTCAAGCTTTGCTGTGAAGTTTCTTCTCCTTCCATGGAAAT
GGGGAATGAAGTATTTCTGGGATACACTTTTGGATGCTGATTTGGAATGTGACATCCTTGGCTGGCAGTA
TATCTCTGGGAGTATCCCCGATGGCCACGAGCTTGATCGCTTGGACAATCCCGCGTTACAAGGCGCCAAA
TATGACCCAGAAGGTGAGTACATAAGGCAATGGCTTCCCGAGCTTGCGAGATTGCCAACTGAATGGATCC
ATCATCCATGGGACGCTCCTTTAACCGTACTCAAAGCTTCTGGTGTGGAACTCGGAACAAACTATGCGAA
ACCCATTGTAGACATCGACACAGCTCGTGAGCTACTAGCTAAAGCTATTTCAAGAACCCGTGGAGCACAG
ATCATGATCGGAGCAGCAGCCCGGGATCCACCGGTCGCCACCATGGTGAGCAAGGGCGAGGAGGATAACA
TGGCCATCATCAAGGAGTTCATGCGCTTCAAGGTGCACATGGAGGGCTCCGTGAACGGCCACGAGTTCGA
GATCGAGGGCGAGGGCGAGGGCCGCCCCTACGAGGGCACCCAGACCGCCAAGCTGAAGGTGACCAAGGGT
GGCCCCCTGCCCTTCGCCTGGGACATCCTGTCCCCTCAGTTCATGTACGGCTCCAAGGCCTACGTGAAGC
ACCCCGCCGACATCCCCGACTACTTGAAGCTGTCCTTCCCCGAGGGCTTCAAGTGGGAGCGCGTGATGAA
CTTCGAGGACGGCGGCGTGGTGACCGTGACCCAGGACTCCTCCCTGCAGGACGGCGAGTTCATCTACAAG
GTGAAGCTGCGCGGCACCAACTTCCCCTCCGACGGCCCCGTAATGCAGAAGAAGACCATGGGCTGGGAGG
CCTCCTCCGAGCGGATGTACCCCGAGGACGGCGCCCTGAAGGGCGAGATCAAGCAGAGGCTGAAGCTGAA
GGACGGCGGCCACTACGACGCTGAGGTCAAGACCACCTACAAGGCCAAGAAGCCCGTGCAGCTGCCCGGC
GCCTACAACGTCAACATCAAGTTGGACATCACCTCCCACAACGAGGACTACACCATCGTGGAACAGTACG
AACGCGCCGAGGGCCGCCACTCCACCGGCGGCATGGACGAGCTGTACAAGGGAGGAAGTGGCGGAAGTGG
CGGAAGTGGCATGAGCTACCCTGGCTATCCCCCGCCCCCAGGTGGCTACCCACCAGCTGCACCAGGTGGT
GGTCCCTGGGGAGGTGCTGCCTACCCTCCTCCGCCCAGCATGCCCCCCATCGGGCTGGGTAACGTGGCCA
CCTATGCGGGGCAGTTCAACCAGGACTATCTCTCGGGAATGGCGGCCAACATGTCTGGGACATTTGGAGG
AGCCAACATGCCCAACCTGTACCCTGGGGCCCCTGGGGCTGGCTACCCACCAGTGCCCCCTGGCGGCTTT
GGGCAGCCCCCCTCTGCCCAGCAGCCTGTTCCTCCCTATGGGATGTATCCACCCCCAGGAGGAAACCCAC
CCTCCAGGATGCCCTCATATCCGCCATACCCAGGGGCCCCTGTGCCGGGCCAGCCCATGCCACCCCCCGG
ACAGCAGCCCCCAGGGGCCTACCCTGGGCAGCCACCAGTGACCTACCCTGGTCAGCCTCCAGTGCCACTC
CCTGGGCAGCAGCAGCCAGTGCCGAGCTACCCAGGATACCCGGGGTCTGGGACTGTCACCCCCGCTGTGC
CCCCAACCCAGTTTGGAAGCCGAGGCACCATCACTGATGCTCCCGGCTTTGACCCCCTGCGAGATGCCGA
GGTCCTGCGGAAGGCCATGAAAGGCTTCGGGACGGATGAGCAGGCCATCATTGACTGCCTGGGGAGTCGC
TCCAACAAGCAGCGGCAGCAGATCCTACTTTCCTTCAAGACGGCTTACGGCAAGGATTTGATCAAAGATC
TGAAATCTGAACTGTCAGGAAACTTTGAGAAGACAATCTTGGCTCTGATGAAGACCCCAGTCCTCTTTGA
CATTTATGAGATAAAGGAAGCCATCAAGGGGGTTGGCACTGATGAAGCCTGCCTGATTGAGATCCTCGCT
TCCCGCAGCAATGAGCACATCCGAGAATTAAACAGAGCCTACAAAGCAGAATTCAAAAAGACCCTGGAAG
AGGCCATTCGAAGCGACACATCAGGGCACTTCCAGCGGCTCCTCATCTCTCTCTCTCAGGGAAACCGTGA
TGAAAGCACAAACGTGGACATGTCACTCGCCCAGAGAGATGCCCAGGAGCTGTATGCGGCCGGGGAGAAC
CGCCTGGGAACAGACGAGTCCAAGTTCAATGCGGTTCTGTGCTCCCGGAGCCGGGCCCACCTGGTAGCAG
TTTTCAATGAGTACCAGAGAATGACAGGCCGGGACATTGAGAAGAGCATCTGCCGGGAGATGTCCGGGGA
CCTGGAGGAGGGCATGCTGGCCGTGGTGAAATGTCTCAAGAATACCCCAGCCTTCTTTGCGGAGAGGCTC
AACAAGGCCATGAGGGGGGCAGGAACAAAGGACCGGACCCTGATTCGCATCATGGTGTCTCGCAGCGAGA
CCGACCTCCTGGACATCAGATCAGAGTATAAGCGGATGTACGGCAAGTCGCTGTACCACGACATCTCGGG
AGATACTTCAGGGGATTACCGGAAGATTCTGCTGAAGATCTGTGGTGGCAATGACTAAAGCGGCCGCGAC
TCTAGATCATAATCAGCCATACCACATTTGTAGAGGTTTTACTTGCTTTAAAAAACCTCCCACACCTCCC
CCTGAACCTGAAACATAAAATGAATGCAATTGTTGTTGTTAACTTGTTTATTGCAGCTTATAATGGTTAC
AAATAAAGCAATAGCATCACAAATTTCACAAATAAAGCATTTTTTTCACTGCATTCTAGTTGTGGTTTGT
CCAAACTCATCAATGTATCTTAAGGCGTAAATTGTAAGCGTTAATATTTTGTTAAAATTCGCGTTAAATT
TTTGTTAAATCAGCTCATTTTTTAACCAATAGGCCGAAATCGGCAAAATCCCTTATAAATCAAAAGAATA
GACCGAGATAGGGT
[37 nt withheld, positions 4775-4811]
AAAGAACGTGGACTCCAACGTCAAAGG
[49 nt withheld, positions 4839-4887]
T
[91 nt withheld, positions 4889-4979]
G
[124 nt withheld, positions 4981-5104]
CAGGTGGCACTTTTCGGGGAAATGTGCGCGGAACCCCTATTTGTTTATTTTTCTAAATACATTCAAATAT
GTATCCGCTCATGAGACAATAACCCTGATAAATGCTTCAATAATATTGAAAAAGGAAGAGTCCTGAGGCG
GAAAGAACCAGCTGTGGAATGTGTGTCAGTTAGGGTGTGGAAAGTCCCCAGGCTCCCCAGCAGGCAGAAG
TATGCAAAGCATGCATCTCAATTAGTCAGCAACCAGGTGTGGAAAGTCCCCAGGCTCCCCAGCAGGCAGA
AGTATGCAAAGCATGCATCTCAATTAGTCAGCAACCATAGTCCCGCCCCTAACTCCGCCCATCCCGCCCC
TAACTCCGCCCAGTTCCGCCCATTCTCCGCCCCATGGCTGACTAATTTTTTTTATTTATGCAGAGGCCGA
GGCCGCCTCGGCCTCTGAGCTATTCCAGAAGTAGTGAGGAGGCTTTTTTGGAGGCCTAGGCTTTTGCAAA
GATCGATCAAGAGACAGGATGAGGATCGTTTCGCATGATTGAACAAGATGGATTGCACGCAGGTTCTCCG
GCCGCTTGGGTGGAGAGGCTATTCGGCTATGACTGGGCACAACAGACAATCGGCTGCTCTGATGCCGCCG
TGTTCCGGCTGTCAGCGCAGGGGCGCCCGGTTCTTTTTGTCAAGACCGACCTGTCCGGTGCCCTGAATGA
ACTGCAAGACGAGGCAGCGCGGCTATCGTGGCTGGCCACGACGGGCGTTCCTTGCGCAGCTGTGCTCGAC
GTTGTCACTGAAGCGGGAAGGGACTGGCTGCTATTGGGCGAAGTGCCGGGGCAGGATCTCCTGTCATCTC
ACCTTGCTCCTGCCGAGAAAGTATCCATCATGGCTGATGCAATGCGGCGGCTGCATACGCTTGATCCGGC
TACCTGCCCATTCGACCACCAAGCGAAACATCGCATCGAGCGAGCACGTACTCGGATGGAAGCCGGTCTT
GTCGATCAGGATGATCTGGACGAAGAGCATCAGGGGCTCGCGCCAGCCGAACTGTTCGCCAGGCTCAAGG
CGAGCATGCCCGACGGCGAGGATCTCGTCGTGACCCATGGCGATGCCTGCTTGCCGAATATCATGGTGGA
AAATGGCCGCTTTTCTGGATTCATCGACTGTGGCCGGCTGGGTGTGGCGGACCGCTATCAGGACATAGCG
TTGGCTACCCGTGATATTGCTGAAGAGCTTGGCGGCGAATGGGCTGACCGCTTCCTCGTGCTTTACGGTA
TCGCCGCTCCCGATTCGCAGCGCATCGCCTTCTATCGCCTTCTTGACGAGTTCTTCTGAGCGGGACTCTG
GGGTTCGAAATGACCGACCAAGCGACGCCCAACCTGCCATCACGAGATTTCGATTCCACCGCCGCCTTCT
ATGAAAGGTTGGGCTTCGGAATCGTTTTCCGGGACGCCGGCTGGATGATCCTCCAGCGCGGGGATCTCAT
GCTGGAGTTCTTCGCCCACCCTAGGGGGAGGCTAACTGAAACACGGAAGGAGACAATACCGGAAGGAACC
CGCGCTATGACGGCAATAAAAAGACAGAATAAAACGCACGGTGTTGGGTCGTTTGTTCATAAACGCGGGG
TTCGGTCCCAGGGCTGGCACTCTGTCGATACCCCACCGAGACCCCATTGGGGCCAATACGCCCGCGTTTC
TTCCTTTTCCCCACCCCACCCCCCAAGTTCGGGTGAAGGCCCAGGGCTCGCAGCCAACGTCGGGGCGGCA
GGCCCTGCCATAGCCTCAGGTTACTCATATATACTTTAGATTGATTTAAAACTTCATTTTTAATTTAAAA
GGATCTAGGTGAAGATCCTTTTTGATAATCTCATGACCAAAATCCCTTAACGTGAGTTTTCGTTCCACTG
AGCGTCAGACCCCGTAGAAAAGATCAAAGGATCTTCTTGAGATCCTTTTTTTCTGCGCGTAATCTGCTGC
TTGCAAACAAAAAAACCACCGCTACCAGCGGTGGTTTGTTTGCCGGATCAAGAGCTACCAACTCTTTTTC
CGAAGGTAACTGGCTTCAGCAGAGCGCAGATACCAAATACTGTTCTTCTAGTGTAGCCGTAGTTAGGCCA
CCACTTCAAGAACTCTGTAGCACCGCCTACATACCTCGCTCTGCTAATCCTGTTACCAGTGGCTGCTGCC
AGTGGCGATAAGTCGTGTCTTACCGGGTTGGACTCAAGACGATAGTTACCGGATAAGGCGCAGCGGTCGG
GCTGAACGGGGGGTTCGTGCACACAGCCCAGCTTGGAGCGAACGACCTACACCGAACTGAGATACCTACA
GCGTGAGCTATGAGAAAGCGCCACGCTTCCCGAAGGGAGAAAGGCGGACAGGTATCCGGTAAGCGGCAGG
GTCGGAACAGGAGAGCGCACGAGGGAGCTTCCAGGGGGAAACGCCTGGTATCTTTATAGTCCTGTCGGGT
TTCGCCACCTCTGACTTGAGCGTCGATTTTTGTGATGCTCGTCAGGGGGGCGGAGCCTATGGAAAAACGC
CAGCAACGCGGCCTTTTTACGGTTCCTGGCCTTTTGCTGGCCTTTTGCTCACATGTTCTTTCCTGCGTTA
TCCCCTGATTCTGTGGATAACCGTATTACCGCCATGCAT
Features (pLannotate 1.2.2; 17 found; start..end, strand, type, name):
     61..364     +  enhancer       CMV enhancer: human cytomegalovirus immediate early enhancer
    365..568     +  promoter       CMV promoter: human cytomegalovirus (CMV) immediate early promoter
    591..618     +  misc_feature   MCS (fragment): multiple cloning site
    625..2118    +  CDS            CRY2PHR: N-terminal photolyase homology region of Arabidopsis thaliana cryptochrome 2 binds to CIB1 upon exposure to blue light (Kennedy et al., 2010)
   2119..2135    +  misc_feature   MCS (fragment): multiple cloning site
   2143..2850    +  CDS            mCherry: mCherry is a basic (constitutively fluorescent) red fluorescent protein published in 2004, derived from Discosoma sp.. It is reported to be a very rapidly-maturing monomer with low acid sensitivity.
   2881..4395    +  CDS            ANXA11: ANX11_HUMAN - Also known as ANX11. Experimental evidence at protein level: Swiss-Prot protein existence level 1. Binds specifically to calcyclin in a calcium-dependent manner (By similarity). Required for midbody formation and completion of the terminal phase of cytokinesis. From Homo sapiens (Human).
   4415..4498    +  CDS            large T antigen (fragment): large T antigen from SV40 (simian virus 40)
   4521..4642    +  polyA_signal   SV40 poly(A) signal: SV40 polyadenylation signal
   4676..5104    -  rep_origin     f1 ori (sequence partly withheld): f1 bacteriophage origin of replication; arrow indicates direction of (+) strand synthesis
   5131..5235    +  promoter       AmpR promoter: bla
   5237..5594    +  promoter       SV40 promoter: SV40 enhancer and early promoter
   5629..6423    +  CDS            NeoR/KanR: aminoglycoside phosphotransferase from Tn5; aph(3')-II (or nptII); confers resistance to neomycin, kanamycin, and G418 (Geneticin®)
   6444..6596    +  CDS            ble (fragment): BLE_KLEPN - Experimental evidence at protein level: Swiss-Prot protein existence level 1. Binding protein with a strong affinity to the bleomycin family of antibiotics. Binds to CL990; an antimitotic-antibiotic compound. From Klebsiella pneumoniae.
   6655..6702    +  polyA_signal   HSV TK poly(A) signal: herpes simplex virus thymidine kinase polyadenylation signal (Cole and Stacy, 1985)
   6793..6809    -  polyA_signal   bGH poly(A) signal (fragment): bovine growth hormone polyadenylation signal
   7031..7619    +  rep_origin     ori: high-copy-number ColE1/pMB1/pBR322/pUC origin of replication
