[The description below was written by a language model from this plasmid's Addgene catalogue record and pLannotate feature annotations shown in this document.]
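Description:
CMV-CRY2oligo-mcherry-ANXA11(D40G) is a 7.7 kb mammalian expression plasmid that produces human annexin A11 carrying the D40G substitution, fused at its N terminus to a light-responsive clustering module and a red fluorescent protein. The record does not name a backbone. The annotated layout (CMV enhancer/promoter, MCS remnants, SV40 poly(A), f1 ori, and a dual-promoter NeoR/KanR cassette) is typical of common fluorescent-protein fusion vectors. A high-copy ColE1/pUC-type origin supports propagation in E. coli under kanamycin selection. The aminoglycoside phosphotransferase gene is preceded by both a bacterial (bla) promoter and the SV40 early promoter and followed by the HSV TK poly(A) signal, so it can also confer G418 resistance in mammalian cells. Short annotated fragments of SV40 large T antigen, ble and bGH poly(A) appear to be partial matches within backbone sequence rather than functional elements.

The expression cassette is a single open reading frame driven by the CMV immediate early enhancer and promoter. It comprises the photolyase homology region of Arabidopsis cryptochrome 2, then mCherry, then the 1,515 bp ANXA11 coding sequence, and it is terminated by the SV40 polyadenylation signal. The feature table labels the first module generically as CRY2PHR, whereas the catalogue name specifies the "CRY2oligo" variant, a form of CRY2 engineered for enhanced blue-light-induced homo-oligomerisation. The defining mutation is not itself annotated. In this arrangement, blue light would drive clustering of the fusion protein while mCherry allows it to be imaged. This suits the construct to optogenetic studies of how the D40G mutation affects annexin A11 assembly or condensation in living cells. ANXA11 is listed with the alias ALS23, and the associated work concerns annexin A11 as a tether linking RNA granules to lysosomes for long-distance transport.
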