Addgene plasmid #164204: CMV-CRY2oligo-mcherry-ANXA11(D40G)
Purpose: Expresses CRY2oligo-mcherry tagged ANXA11 D40G mutant under CMV promoter
Depositing lab: Jennifer Lippincott-Schwartz. Publication: RNA Granules Hitchhike on Lysosomes for Long-Distance Transport, Using Annexin A11 as a Molecular Tether. Liao YC, Fernandopulle MS, Wang G, Choi H, Hao L, Drerup CM, Patel R, Qamar S, Nixon-Abell J, Shen Y, Meadows W, Vendruscolo M, Knowles TPJ, Nelson M, Czekalska MA, Musteikyte G, Gachechiladze MA, Stephens CA, Pasolli HA, Forrest LR, St George-Hyslop P, Lippincott-Schwartz J, Ward ME. Cell. 2019 Sep 19;179(1):147-164.e20. doi: 10.1016/j.cell.2019.08.050. PubMed 31539493.
Backbone
  Vector backbone: N/A
  Vector type: Mammalian Expression
Growth in bacteria
  Bacterial resistance: Kanamycin, 50 μg/mL
  Growth temperature: 37°C
  Growth strain: DH5alpha
  Copy number: High Copy
Gene/Insert
  Gene/Insert name: ANXA11
  Species: H. sapiens (human)
  Insert size (bp): 1515
  Mutation: D40G
  Entrez Gene: ANXA11 (a.k.a. ALS23, ANX11, CAP-50, CAP50, IBMWMA)
  Promoter: CMV
  Tag / fusion protein: CRY2oligo-mcherry (N terminal on insert)
  Cloning method: Gibson Cloning
  Sequencing primers: 5′ CMV-F; 3′ SV40pA R
Terms and licenses: Academic/Nonprofit Terms; Industry Terms: Not Available to Industry
How to cite: CMV-CRY2oligo-mcherry-ANXA11(D40G) was a gift from Jennifer Lippincott-Schwartz (Addgene plasmid # 164204 ; http://n2t.net/addgene:164204 ; RRID:Addgene_164204)
